Addgene plasmid #170955: EF1A_Hygro_P2A_RUNX1_G100V_Barcode
Purpose: Overexpression of RUNX1 G100V mutant protein.
Depositing lab: Prashant Mali. Depositing organization: University of California, San Diego (UCSD). Publication: Interface-guided phenotyping of coding variants in the transcription factor RUNX1. Ozturk K, Panwala R, Sheen J, Ford K, Jayne N, Portell A, Zhang DE, Hutter S, Haferlach T, Ideker T, Mali P, Carter H. Cell Rep. 2024 Jul 4;43(7):114436. doi: 10.1016/j.celrep.2024.114436. PubMed 38968069.
Backbone
  Vector backbone: EF1a_mCherry_P2A_Hygro_Barcode
  Backbone manufacturer: Prashant Mali (Addgene #120426)
  Backbone size w/o insert (bp): 9508
  Vector type: Mammalian Expression, Lentiviral
  Selectable markers: Hygromycin
Growth in bacteria
  Bacterial resistance: Ampicillin, 100 μg/mL
  Growth temperature: 37°C
  Growth strain: NEB Stable
  Copy number: High Copy
Gene/Insert
  Gene/Insert name: RUNX1 (alt name: AML1)
  Species: H. sapiens (human)
  Insert size (bp): 1359
  Mutation: G100V
  Entrez Gene: RUNX1 (a.k.a. AML1, AML1-EVI-1, AMLCR1, CBF2alpha, CBFA2, EVI-1, PEBP2aB, PEBP2alpha)
  Promoter: Ef1A
  Cloning method: Gibson Cloning
  Sequencing primers: 5′ CTGTGTAGAAGTACTCGCCGATAGTG; 3′ TCTTGTCTTCGTTGGGAGTG
Terms and licenses: Academic/Nonprofit Terms; Industry Terms: Not Available to Industry
Depositor comments: Please visit https://doi.org/10.1101/2023.08.03.551876 for bioRxiv preprint.
How to cite: EF1A_Hygro_P2A_RUNX1_G100V_Barcode was a gift from Prashant Mali (Addgene plasmid # 170955 ; http://n2t.net/addgene:170955 ; RRID:Addgene_170955)
