[The description below was written by a language model from this plasmid's Addgene catalogue record and pLannotate feature annotations shown in this document.]
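Description:
EF1A_Hygro_P2A_RUNX1_G100V_Barcode is a lentiviral mammalian expression plasmid for overexpressing the G100V mutant of human RUNX1 (AML1). It was built by Gibson cloning into the EF1a_mCherry_P2A_Hygro_Barcode backbone. It is maintained in E. coli as a high-copy plasmid through a ColE1/pUC-type origin and AmpR (β-lactamase). The backbone also carries an f1 origin and a bleomycin/Zeocin resistance gene preceded by SV40 and EM7 promoters and followed by an SV40 poly(A) signal.

The transfer cassette has a third-generation-style layout. A CMV enhancer/promoter drives a truncated HIV-1 5' LTR, followed by the Ψ packaging signal with a gag fragment, the RRE for Rev-dependent export of the genomic RNA, and the cPPT/CTS. At the downstream end, a loxP site lies just before a second truncated LTR, which is followed by a bGH poly(A) signal. Between these viral elements, the EF-1α promoter drives a single transcript encoding hygromycin phosphotransferase (hph) and then the 1,359 bp RUNX1 coding sequence. The construct name indicates that a P2A self-cleaving peptide joins the two. The feature table does not annotate it, though the short gap between the two coding sequences is consistent with one. This arrangement ties hygromycin selection of transduced cells to expression of the RUNX1 variant as a separate protein. No WPRE is annotated.

The name also indicates a barcode, which is likewise not annotated and whose position is not given in the record. Such a barcode would typically allow individual variants to be tracked by sequencing in pooled experiments. The associated work concerns phenotyping of RUNX1 coding variants, so this plasmid appears to be one member of a variant series used for stable overexpression in mammalian cells.
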