Features (pLannotate 1.2.2; 33 found; start..end, strand, type, name):
      4..51      +  promoter       EM7 promoter: synthetic bacterial promoter&nbsp
     70..444     +  CDS            BleoR: antibiotic-binding protein; Sh ble from Streptoalloteichus hindustanus; confers resistance to bleomycin, phleomycin, and Zeocin™
    454..579     +  CDS            ble (fragment): BLE_KLEPN - Experimental evidence at protein level: Swiss-Prot protein existence level 1. Binding protein with a strong affinity to the bleomycin family of antibiotics. Binds to CL990; an antimitotic-antibiotic compound. From Klebsiella pneumoniae.
    574..695     +  polyA_signal   SV40 poly(A) signal: SV40 polyadenylation signal
    766..788     -  protein_bind   lac operator (fragment): The lac repressor binds to the lac operator to inhibit transcription in E. coli. This inhibition can be relieved by adding lactose or isopropyl-β-D-thiogalactopyranoside (IPTG). lac repressor encoded by lacI
    792..822     -  promoter       lac promoter: promoter for the E. coli lac operon
    837..858     -  protein_bind   CAP binding site: CAP binding activates transcription in the presence of cAMP. E. coli catabolite activator protein
    871..963     -  CDS            lacI (fragment): lac repressor; lacI; The lac repressor binds to the lac operator to inhibit transcription in E. coli. This inhibition can be relieved by adding lactose or isopropyl-β-D-thiogalactopyranoside (IPTG).
   1146..1734    -  rep_origin     ori: high-copy-number ColE1/pMB1/pBR322/pUC origin of replication
   1905..2765    -  CDS            AmpR: β-lactamase; bla; confers resistance to ampicillin, carbenicillin, and related antibiotics
   2766..2870    -  promoter       AmpR promoter: bla
   2929..2981    -  misc_feature   bom (fragment): basis of mobility region from pBR322
   3136..3515    +  enhancer       CMV enhancer: human cytomegalovirus immediate early enhancer
   3516..3715    +  promoter       CMV promoter: human cytomegalovirus (CMV) immediate early promoter
   3733..3913    +  LTR            5' LTR (truncated): truncated 5' long terminal repeat (LTR) from HIV-1
   3960..4085    +  misc_feature   HIV-1 Ψ: packaging signal of human immunodeficiency virus type 1
   4069..4432    +  CDS            HIV-1 gag (fragment): gag protein from human immunodeficiency virus 1; gag
   4578..4811    +  misc_feature   RRE: The Rev response element (RRE) of HIV-1 allows for Rev-dependent mRNA export from the nucleus to the cytoplasm.
   5188..5288    +  CDS            Rev (fragment): human immunodeficiency virus 1 (HIV-1) Rev protein; rev; enhances nuclear export of unspliced and incompletely spliced viral mRNAs
   5338..5455    +  misc_feature   cPPT/CTS: central polypurine tract and central termination sequence of HIV-1
   5518..5584    +  CDS            small t antigen (fragment): SV40 (simian virus 40) small t antigen
   5591..6769    +  promoter       EF-1α promoter: strong constitutive promoter for human elongation factor EF-1α
   6786..6804    +  promoter       T7 promoter: promoter for bacteriophage T7 RNA polymerase
   6824..6860    -  misc_feature   MCS (fragment): pBluescript multiple cloning site
   6868..7890    +  CDS            hph: KHYB_ECOLX - Experimental evidence at protein level: Swiss-Prot protein existence level 1. The aminoglycoside phosphotransferases achieve inactivation of their antibiotic substrates by phosphorylation. Only phosphorylates hygromycin and closely related compounds such as demethyl analogs and destomycin. From Escherichia coli.
   7957..9315    +  CDS            RUNX1: RUNX1_HUMAN - Also known as AML1, CBFA2. Experimental evidence at protein level: Swiss-Prot protein existence level 1. Isoform AML-1L interferes with the transactivation activity of RUNX1. From Homo sapiens (Human).
   9399..9512    +  CDS            nef (fragment): NEF_HV1LA - Experimental evidence at protein level: Swiss-Prot protein existence level 1. Extracellular Nef protein targets CD4(+) T-lymphocytes for apoptosis by interacting with CXCR4 surface receptors. From Human immunodeficiency virus type 1 group M subtype B (isolate Lai) (HIV-1).
   9510..9543    +  protein_bind   loxP: Cre-mediated recombination occurs in the 8-bp core sequence (GCATACAT). Cre recombinase
   9568..9748    +  LTR            5' LTR (truncated): truncated 5' long terminal repeat (LTR) from HIV-1
   9780..10004   +  polyA_signal   bGH poly(A) signal: bovine growth hormone polyadenylation signal
  10008..10029   +  promoter       SV40 promoter (fragment): SV40 enhancer and early promoter
  10050..10478   +  rep_origin     f1 ori (sequence partly withheld): f1 bacteriophage origin of replication; arrow indicates direction of (+) strand synthesis
  10492..10821   +  promoter       SV40 promoter: SV40 enhancer and early promoter
>Addgene plasmid #170955 | EF1A_Hygro_P2A_RUNX1_G100V_Barcode | addgene full sequence | sequence record 336427 | Addgene NGS Result
CGTGTTGACAATTAATCATCGGCATAGTATATCGGCATAGTATAATACGACAAGGTGAGGAACTAAACCA
TGGCCAAGTTGACCAGTGCCGTTCCGGTGCTCACCGCGCGCGACGTCGCCGGAGCGGTCGAGTTCTGGAC
CGACCGGCTCGGGTTCTCCCGGGACTTCGTGGAGGACGACTTCGCCGGTGTGGTCCGGGACGACGTGACC
CTGTTCATCAGCGCGGTCCAGGACCAGGTGGTGCCGGACAACACCCTGGCCTGGGTGTGGGTGCGCGGCC
TGGACGAGCTGTACGCCGAGTGGTCGGAGGTCGTGTCCACGAACTTCCGGGACGCCTCCGGGCCGGCCAT
GACCGAGATCGGCGAGCAGCCGTGGGGGCGGGAGTTCGCCCTGCGCGACCCGGCCGGCAACTGCGTGCAC
TTCGTGGCCGAGGAGCAGGACTGACACGTGCTACGAGATTTCGATTCCACCGCCGCCTTCTATGAAAGGT
TGGGCTTCGGAATCGTTTTCCGGGACGCCGGCTGGATGATCCTCCAGCGCGGGGATCTCATGCTGGAGTT
CTTCGCCCACCCCAACTTGTTTATTGCAGCTTATAATGGTTACAAATAAAGCAATAGCATCACAAATTTC
ACAAATAAAGCATTTTTTTCACTGCATTCTAGTTGTGGTTTGTCCAAACTCATCAATGTATCTTATCATG
TCTGTATACCGTCGACCTCTAGCTAGAGCTTGGCGTAATCATGGTCATAGCTGTTTCCTGTGTGAAATTG
TTATCCGCTCACAATTCCACACAACATACGAGCCGGAAGCATAAAGTGTAAAGCCTGGGGTGCCTAATGA
GTGAGCTAACTCACATTAATTGCGTTGCGCTCACTGCCCGCTTTCCAGTCGGGAAACCTGTCGTGCCAGC
TGCATTAATGAATCGGCCAACGCGCGGGGAGAGGCGGTTTGCGTATTGGGCGCTCTTCCGCTTCCTCGCT
CACTGACTCGCTGCGCTCGGTCGTTCGGCTGCGGCGAGCGGTATCAGCTCACTCAAAGGCGGTAATACGG
TTATCCACAGAATCAGGGGATAACGCAGGAAAGAACATGTGAGCAAAAGGCCAGCAAAAGGCCAGGAACC
GTAAAAAGGCCGCGTTGCTGGCGTTTTTCCATAGGCTCCGCCCCCCTGACGAGCATCACAAAAATCGACG
CTCAAGTCAGAGGTGGCGAAACCCGACAGGACTATAAAGATACCAGGCGTTTCCCCCTGGAAGCTCCCTC
GTGCGCTCTCCTGTTCCGACCCTGCCGCTTACCGGATACCTGTCCGCCTTTCTCCCTTCGGGAAGCGTGG
CGCTTTCTCATAGCTCACGCTGTAGGTATCTCAGTTCGGTGTAGGTCGTTCGCTCCAAGCTGGGCTGTGT
GCACGAACCCCCCGTTCAGCCCGACCGCTGCGCCTTATCCGGTAACTATCGTCTTGAGTCCAACCCGGTA
AGACACGACTTATCGCCACTGGCAGCAGCCACTGGTAACAGGATTAGCAGAGCGAGGTATGTAGGCGGTG
CTACAGAGTTCTTGAAGTGGTGGCCTAACTACGGCTACACTAGAAGAACAGTATTTGGTATCTGCGCTCT
GCTGAAGCCAGTTACCTTCGGAAAAAGAGTTGGTAGCTCTTGATCCGGCAAACAAACCACCGCTGGTAGC
GGTGGTTTTTTTGTTTGCAAGCAGCAGATTACGCGCAGAAAAAAAGGATCTCAAGAAGATCCTTTGATCT
TTTCTACGGGGTCTGACGCTCAGTGGAACGAAAACTCACGTTAAGGGATTTTGGTCATGAGATTATCAAA
AAGGATCTTCACCTAGATCCTTTTAAATTAAAAATGAAGTTTTAAATCAATCTAAAGTATATATGAGTAA
ACTTGGTCTGACAGTTACCAATGCTTAATCAGTGAGGCACCTATCTCAGCGATCTGTCTATTTCGTTCAT
CCATAGTTGCCTGACTCCCCGTCGTGTAGATAACTACGATACGGGAGGGCTTACCATCTGGCCCCAGTGC
TGCAATGATACCGCGAGACCCACGCTCACCGGCTCCAGATTTATCAGCAATAAACCAGCCAGCCGGAAGG
GCCGAGCGCAGAAGTGGTCCTGCAACTTTATCCGCCTCCATCCAGTCTATTAATTGTTGCCGGGAAGCTA
GAGTAAGTAGTTCGCCAGTTAATAGTTTGCGCAACGTTGTTGCCATTGCTACAGGCATCGTGGTGTCACG
CTCGTCGTTTGGTATGGCTTCATTCAGCTCCGGTTCCCAACGATCAAGGCGAGTTACATGATCCCCCATG
TTGTGCAAAAAAGCGGTTAGCTCCTTCGGTCCTCCGATCGTTGTCAGAAGTAAGTTGGCCGCAGTGTTAT
CACTCATGGTTATGGCAGCACTGCATAATTCTCTTACTGTCATGCCATCCGTAAGATGCTTTTCTGTGAC
TGGTGAGTACTCAACCAAGTCATTCTGAGAATAGTGTATGCGGCGACCGAGTTGCTCTTGCCCGGCGTCA
ATACGGGATAATACCGCGCCACATAGCAGAACTTTAAAAGTGCTCATCATTGGAAAACGTTCTTCGGGGC
GAAAACTCTCAAGGATCTTACCGCTGTTGAGATCCAGTTCGATGTAACCCACTCGTGCACCCAACTGATC
TTCAGCATCTTTTACTTTCACCAGCGTTTCTGGGTGAGCAAAAACAGGAAGGCAAAATGCCGCAAAAAAG
GGAATAAGGGCGACACGGAAATGTTGAATACTCATACTCTTCCTTTTTCAATATTATTGAAGCATTTATC
AGGGTTATTGTCTCATGAGCGGATACATATTTGAATGTATTTAGAAAAATAAACAAATAGGGGTTCCGCG
CACATTTCCCCGAAAAGTGCCACCTGACGTCGACGGATCGGGAGATCTCCCGATCCCCTATGGTGCACTC
TCAGTACAATCTGCTCTGATGCCGCATAGTTAAGCCAGTATCTGCTCCCTGCTTGTGTGTTGGAGGTCGC
TGAGTAGTGCGCGAGCAAAATTTAAGCTACAACAAGGCAAGGCTTGACCGACAATTGCATGAAGAATCTG
CTTAGGGTTAGGCGTTTTGCGCTGCTTCGCGATGTACGGGCCAGATATACGCGTTGACATTGATTATTGA
CTAGTTATTAATAGTAATCAATTACGGGGTCATTAGTTCATAGCCCATATATGGAGTTCCGCGTTACATA
ACTTACGGTAAATGGCCCGCCTGGCTGACCGCCCAACGACCCCCGCCCATTGACGTCAATAATGACGTAT
GTTCCCATAGTAACGCCAATAGGGACTTTCCATTGACGTCAATGGGTGGAGTATTTACGGTAAACTGCCC
ACTTGGCAGTACATCAAGTGTATCATATGCCAAGTACGCCCCCTATTGACGTCAATGACGGTAAATGGCC
CGCCTGGCATTATGCCCAGTACATGACCTTATGGGACTTTCCTACTTGGCAGTACATCTACGTATTAGTC
ATCGCTATTACCATGGTGATGCGGTTTTGGCAGTACATCAATGGGCGTGGATAGCGGTTTGACTCACGGG
GATTTCCAAGTCTCCACCCCATTGACGTCAATGGGAGTTTGTTTTGGCACCAAAATCAACGGGACTTTCC
AAAATGTCGTAACAACTCCGCCCCATTGACGCAAATGGGCGGTAGGCGTGTACGGTGGGAGGTCTATATA
AGCAGCGCGTTTTGCCTGTACTGGGTCTCTCTGGTTAGACCAGATCTGAGCCTGGGAGCTCTCTGGCTAA
CTAGGGAACCCACTGCTTAAGCCTCAATAAAGCTTGCCTTGAGTGCTTCAAGTAGTGTGTGCCCGTCTGT
TGTGTGACTCTGGTAACTAGAGATCCCTCAGACCCTTTTAGTCAGTGTGGAAAATCTCTAGCAGTGGCGC
CCGAACAGGGACTTGAAAGCGAAAGGGAAACCAGAGGAGCTCTCTCGACGCAGGACTCGGCTTGCTGAAG
CGCGCACGGCAAGAGGCGAGGGGCGGCGACTGGTGAGTACGCCAAAAATTTTGACTAGCGGAGGCTAGAA
GGAGAGAGATGGGTGCGAGAGCGTCAGTATTAAGCGGGGGAGAATTAGATCGCGATGGGAAAAAATTCGG
TTAAGGCCAGGGGGAAAGAAAAAATATAAATTAAAACATATAGTATGGGCAAGCAGGGAGCTAGAACGAT
TCGCAGTTAATCCTGGCCTGTTAGAAACATCAGAAGGCTGTAGACAAATACTGGGACAGCTACAACCATC
CCTTCAGACAGGATCAGAAGAACTTAGATCATTATATAATACAGTAGCAACCCTCTATTGTGTGCATCAA
AGGATAGAGATAAAAGACACCAAGGAAGCTTTAGACAAGATAGAGGAAGAGCAAAACAAAAGTAAGACCA
CCGCACAGCAAGCGGCCGCTGATCTTCAGACCTGGAGGAGGAGATATGAGGGACAATTGGAGAAGTGAAT
TATATAAATATAAAGTAGTAAAAATTGAACCATTAGGAGTAGCACCCACCAAGGCAAAGAGAAGAGTGGT
GCAGAGAGAAAAAAGAGCAGTGGGAATAGGAGCTTTGTTCCTTGGGTTCTTGGGAGCAGCAGGAAGCACT
ATGGGCGCAGCGTCAATGACGCTGACGGTACAGGCCAGACAATTATTGTCTGGTATAGTGCAGCAGCAGA
ACAATTTGCTGAGGGCTATTGAGGCGCAACAGCATCTGTTGCAACTCACAGTCTGGGGCATCAAGCAGCT
CCAGGCAAGAATCCTGGCTGTGGAAAGATACCTAAAGGATCAACAGCTCCTGGGGATTTGGGGTTGCTCT
GGAAAACTCATTTGCACCACTGCTGTGCCTTGGAATGCTAGTTGGAGTAATAAATCTCTGGAACAGATTT
GGAATCACACGACCTGGATGGAGTGGGACAGAGAAATTAACAATTACACAAGCTTAATACACTCCTTAAT
TGAAGAATCGCAAAACCAGCAAGAAAAGAATGAACAAGAATTATTGGAATTAGATAAATGGGCAAGTTTG
TGGAATTGGTTTAACATAACAAATTGGCTGTGGTATATAAAATTATTCATAATGATAGTAGGAGGCTTGG
TAGGTTTAAGAATAGTTTTTGCTGTACTTTCTATAGTGAATAGAGTTAGGCAGGGATATTCACCATTATC
GTTTCAGACCCACCTCCCAACCCCGAGGGGACCCGACAGGCCCGAAGGAATAGAAGAAGAAGGTGGAGAG
AGAGACAGAGACAGATCCATTCGATTAGTGAACGGATCGGCACTGCGTGCGCCAATTCTGCAGACAAATG
GCAGTATTCATCCACAATTTTAAAAGAAAAGGGGGGATTGGGGGGTACAGTGCAGGGGAAAGAATAGTAG
ACATAATAGCAACAGACATACAAACTAAAGAATTACAAAAACAAATTACAAAAATTCAAAATTTTCGGGT
TTATTACAGGGACAGCAGAGATCCAGTTTGGTTAATTAATCGATAAGCTTTGCAAAGATGGATAAAGTTT
TAAACAGAGAGGAATCTTTGCAGCTAATGGACCTTCTAGGTCTTGAAAGGAGTGGGAATTGGCTCCGGTG
CCCGTCAGTGGGCAGAGCGCACATCGCCCACAGTCCCCGAGAAGTTGGGGGGAGGGGTCGGCAATTGAAC
CGGTGCCTAGAGAAGGTGGCGCGGGGTAAACTGGGAAAGTGATGTCGTGTACTGGCTCCGCCTTTTTCCC
GAGGGTGGGGGAGAACCGTATATAAGTGCAGTAGTCGCCGTGAACGTTCTTTTTCGCAACGGGTTTGCCG
CCAGAACACAGGTAAGTGCCGTGTGTGGTTCCCGCGGGCCTGGCCTCTTTACGGGTTATGGCCCTTGCGT
GCCTTGAATTACTTCCACCTGGCTGCAGTACGTGATTCTTGATCCCGAGCTTCGGGTTGGAAGTGGGTGG
GAGAGTTCGAGGCCTTGCGCTTAAGGAGCCCCTTCGCCTCGTGCTTGAGTTGAGGCCTGGCCTGGGCGCT
GGGGCCGCCGCGTGCGAATCTGGTGGCACCTTCGCGCCTGTCTCGCTGCTTTCGATAAGTCTCTAGCCAT
TTAAAATTTTTGATGACCTGCTGCGACGCTTTTTTTCTGGCAAGATAGTCTTGTAAATGCGGGCCAAGAT
CTGCACACTGGTATTTCGGTTTTTGGGGCCGCGGGCGGCGACGGGGCCCGTGCGTCCCAGCGCACATGTT
CGGCGAGGCGGGGCCTGCGAGCGCGGCCACCGAGAATCGGACGGGGGTAGTCTCAAGCTGGCCGGCCTGC
TCTGGTGCCTGGCCTCGCGCCGCCGTGTATCGCCCCGCCCTGGGCGGCAAGGCTGGCCCGGTCGGCACCA
GTTGCGTGAGCGGAAAGATGGCCGCTTCCCGGCCCTGCTGCAGGGAGCTCAAAATGGAGGACGCGGCGCT
CGGGAGAGCGGGCGGGTGAGTCACCCACACAAAGGAAAAGGGCCTTTCCGTCCTCAGCCGTCGCTTCATG
TGACTCCACGGAGTACCGGGCGCCGTCCAGGCACCTCGATTAGTTCTCGAGCTTTTGGAGTACGTCGTCT
TTAGGTTGGGGGGAGGGGTTTTATGCGATGGAGTTTCCCCACACTGAGTGGGTGGAGACTGAAGTTAGGC
CAGCTTGGCACTTGATGTAATTCTCCTTGGAATTTGCCCTTTTTGAGTTTGGATCTTGGTTCATTCTCAA
GCCTCAGACAGTGGTTCAAAGTTTTTTTCTTCCATTTCAGGTGTCGTGAGGAATTAGCTTGGTACTAATA
CGACTCACTATAGGGAGACCCAAGCTGGCTAGGTAAGCTTGATATCGAATTCCTGCAGCCCGGGGGATCC
CGCCACCATGAAAAAGCCTGAACTCACCGCGACGTCTGTCGAGAAGTTTCTGATCGAAAAGTTCGACAGC
GTCTCCGACCTGATGCAGCTCTCGGAGGGCGAAGAATCTCGTGCTTTCAGCTTCGATGTAGGAGGGCGTG
GATATGTCCTGCGGGTAAATAGCTGCGCCGATGGTTTCTACAAAGATCGTTATGTTTATCGGCACTTTGC
ATCGGCCGCGCTCCCGATTCCGGAAGTGCTTGACATTGGGGAATTCAGCGAGAGCCTGACCTATTGCATC
TCCCGCCGTGCACAGGGTGTCACGTTGCAAGACCTGCCTGAAACCGAACTGCCCGCTGTTCTGCAGCCGG
TCGCGGAGGCCATGGATGCGATCGCTGCGGCCGATCTTAGCCAGACGAGCGGGTTCGGCCCATTCGGACC
GCAAGGAATCGGTCAATACACTACATGGCGTGATTTCATATGCGCGATTGCTGATCCCCATGTGTATCAC
TGGCAAACTGTGATGGACGACACCGTCAGTGCGTCCGTCGCGCAGGCTCTCGATGAGCTGATGCTTTGGG
CCGAGGACTGCCCCGAAGTCCGGCACCTCGTGCACGCGGATTTCGGCTCCAACAATGTCCTGACGGACAA
TGGCCGCATAACAGCGGTCATTGACTGGAGCGAGGCGATGTTCGGGGATTCCCAATACGAGGTCGCCAAC
ATCTTCTTCTGGAGGCCGTGGTTGGCTTGTATGGAGCAGCAGACGCGCTACTTCGAGCGGAGGCATCCGG
AGCTTGCAGGATCGCCGCGGCTCCGGGCGTATATGCTCCGCATTGGTCTTGACCAACTCTATCAGAGCTT
GGTTGACGGCAATTTCGATGATGCAGCTTGGGCGCAGGGTCGATGCGACGCAATCGTCCGATCCGGAGCC
GGGACTGTCGGGCGTACACAAATCGCCCGCAGAAGCGCGGCCGTCTGGACCGATGGCTGTGTAGAAGTAC
TCGCCGATAGTGGAAACCGACGCCCCAGCACTCGTCCGAGGGCAAAGGAAGGATCCGGCGCAACAAACTT
CTCTCTGCTGAAACAAGCCGGAGATGTCGAAGAGAATCCTGGACCGATGCGTATCCCCGTAGATGCCAGC
ACGAGCCGCCGCTTCACGCCGCCTTCCACCGCGCTGAGCCCAGGCAAGATGAGCGAGGCGTTGCCGCTGG
GCGCCCCGGACGCCGGCGCTGCCCTGGCCGGCAAGCTGAGGAGCGGCGACCGCAGCATGGTGGAGGTGCT
GGCCGACCACCCGGGCGAGCTGGTGCGCACCGACAGCCCCAACTTCCTCTGCTCCGTGCTGCCTACGCAC
TGGCGCTGCAACAAGACCCTGCCCATCGCTTTCAAGGTGGTGGCCCTAGGGGATGTTCCAGATGTCACTC
TGGTCACTGTGATGGCTGGCAATGATGAAAACTACTCGGCTGAGCTGAGAAATGCTACCGCAGCCATGAA
GAACCAGGTTGCAAGATTTAATGACCTCAGGTTTGTCGGTCGAAGTGGAAGAGGGAAAAGCTTCACTCTG
ACCATCACTGTCTTCACAAACCCACCGCAAGTCGCCACCTACCACAGAGCCATCAAAATCACAGTGGATG
GGCCCCGAGAACCTCGAAGACATCGGCAGAAACTAGATGATCAGACCAAGCCCGGGAGCTTGTCCTTTTC
CGAGCGGCTCAGTGAACTGGAGCAGCTGCGGCGCACAGCCATGAGGGTCAGCCCACACCACCCAGCCCCC
ACGCCCAACCCTCGTGCCTCCCTGAACCACTCCACTGCCTTTAACCCTCAGCCTCAGAGTCAGATGCAGG
ATACAAGGCAGATCCAACCATCCCCACCGTGGTCCTACGATCAGTCCTACCAATACCTGGGATCCATTGC
CTCTCCTTCTGTGCACCCAGCAACGCCCATTTCACCTGGACGTGCCAGCGGCATGACAACCCTCTCTGCA
GAACTTTCCAGTCGACTCTCAACGGCACCCGACCTGACAGCGTTCAGCGACCCGCGCCAGTTCCCCGCGC
TGCCCTCCATCTCCGACCCCCGCATGCACTATCCAGGCGCCTTCACCTACTCCCCGACGCCGGTCACCTC
GGGCATCGGCATCGGCATGTCGGCCATGGGCTCGGCCACGCGCTACCACACCTACCTGCCGCCGCCCTAC
CCCGGCTCGTCGCAAGCGCAGGGAGGCCCGTTCCAAGCCAGCTCGCCCTCCTACCACCTGTACTACGGCG
CCTCGGCCGGCTCCTACCAGTTCTCCATGGTGGGCGGCGAGCGCTCGCCGCCGCGCATCCTGCCGCCCTG
CACCAACGCCTCCACCGGCTCCGCGCTGCTCAACCCCAGCCTCCCGAACCAGAGCGACGTGGTGGAGGCC
GAGGGCAGCCACAGCAACTCCCCCACCAACATGGCGCCCTCCGCGCGCCTGGAGGAGGCCGTGTGGAGGC
CCTACTGACTAGCTAAGTTAGAACTATTTCCTGGCTGTTACGCGGTTCCATATGACCTACTGACGGGCTT
GTTAAACAGTGAACCGCCCGCCCCACGACCCGCAGCGCCCGACCGAAAGGAGCGCACGACCCCATGCATC
GAACAAAAGAAAAGGGGGGACTGGAAGGGCTAATTCACTCCCAACGAAGACAAGATATCATAACTTCGTA
TAGCATACATTATACGAAGTTATCGTCTAGCTGGTCCGGACTGTACTGGGTCTCTCTGGTTAGACCAGAT
CTGAGCCTGGGAGCTCTCTGGCTAACTAGGGAACCCACTGCTTAAGCCTCAATAAAGCTTGCCTTGAGTG
CTTCAAGTAGTGTGTGCCCGTCTGTTGTGTGACTCTGGTAACTAGAGATCCCTCAGACCCTTTTAGTCAG
TGTGGAAAATCTCTAGCAGGGCCCGTTTAAACCCGCTGATCAGCCTCGACTGTGCCTTCTAGTTGCCAGC
CATCTGTTGTTTGCCCCTCCCCCGTGCCTTCCTTGACCCTGGAAGGTGCCACTCCCACTGTCCTTTCCTA
ATAAAATGAGGAAATTGCATCGCATTGTCTGAGTAGGTGTCATTCTATTCTGGGGGGTGGGGTGGGGCAG
GACAGCAAGGGGGAGGATTGGGAAGACAATAGCAGGCATGCTGGGGATGCGGTGGGCTCTATGGCTTCTG
AGGCGGAAAGAACCAGCTGGGGCTCTAGGGGGTATCCCC
[124 nt withheld, positions 10050-10173]
C
[91 nt withheld, positions 10175-10265]
A
[49 nt withheld, positions 10267-10315]
CCTTTGACGTTGGAGTCCACGTTCTTT
[37 nt withheld, positions 10343-10379]
ACCCTATCTCGGTCTATTCTTTTGATTTATAAGGGATTTTGCCGATTTCGGCCTATTGGTTAAAAAATGA
GCTGATTTAACAAAAATTTAACGCGAATTAATTCTGTGGAATGTGTGTCAGTTAGGGTGTGGAAAGTCCC
CAGGCTCCCCAGCAGGCAGAAGTATGCAAAGCATGCATCTCAATTAGTCAGCAACCAGGTGTGGAAAGTC
CCCAGGCTCCCCAGCAGGCAGAAGTATGCAAAGCATGCATCTCAATTAGTCAGCAACCATAGTCCCGCCC
CTAACTCCGCCCATCCCGCCCCTAACTCCGCCCAGTTCCGCCCATTCTCCGCCCCATGGCTGACTAATTT
TTTTTATTTATGCAGAGGCCGAGGCCGCCTCTGCCTCTGAGCTATTCCAGAAGTAGTGAGGAGGCTTTTT
TGGAGGCCTAGGCTTTTGCAAAAAGCTCCCGGGAGCTTGTATATCCATTTTCGGATCTGATCAGCA
